>Addgene plasmid #12333 | CMV IkB alpha | addgene partial sequence | sequence record 18924 | CMV-F 5'-CGCAAATGGGCGGTAGGCGTG-3'
AGCTCGTTTAGTGAACCGTCAGATCGCCTGGAGACGCCATCCACGCTGTTTTGACCTCCATAGAAGAACA
CCGGGACCGATCCAGCCTCCGCGGCCGGGAACGGTGCATTGGAACGCGGATTCCCCGTGCCAAGAGTGAC
GTAAGTACCGCCTATAGAGTCTATAGGCCCACCCCCTTGGCTTCTTATGCGACGGATCCCGTAATAAGCT
TCGAGGTCCGCGGCCGCGTTGGGCTGCAGGAATTCCCAGCAGCAGCAGCAACAACAGTCAGACCTCGCCA
GCCAGCCGCCAGCAGCCTGCAGCCTGCACCCGCTCAGCCCCGCACAGCCATGTTTCAGCCAGCTGGGCAC
GGCCAGGACTGGGCCATGGAGGGCCCGCGGGATGGCCTCAAGAAGGAGCGCTTGGTGGACGATCGCCACG
ACAGCGGCCTGGACTCCATGAAGGACGAGGAGTACGAGCAAATGGTGAAGGAGCTGCGGGAGATCCGCCT
GCAGCCGCAGGAGGCGCCGCTGGCCGCCGAGCCCTGGAAGCAGCAGCTCACGGAGGACGGAGACTCGTTC
CTGCACTTGGCAATCATCCACGAAGAGAAGCCGCTGACCATGGAAGTCATTGGTCAGGTGAAGGGAGACC
TGGCCTTCCTCAACTTCCAGAACAACCTGCAGCAGACTCCACTCCACTTGGCTGTGATCACCAACCAGCC
AGGAATTGCTGAGGCACTTCTGAAAGCTGGCTGTGATCCTGAGCTCCGAGACTTTCGAGGAAATACCCCT
CTACATCTTGC
