[The description below was written by a language model from this plasmid's Addgene catalogue record.]
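Description:
CMV IkB alpha is a mammalian expression plasmid carrying the mouse IkB alpha coding sequence (gene Nfkbia, also written IkBa or I kappa B alpha) under the control of a CMV promoter. The record does not name a specific vector backbone, noting only that expression is CMV-driven, so details such as the polyadenylation signal, the bacterial origin of replication and any mammalian selection marker are not stated. In bacteria the plasmid is maintained as a high-copy construct and selected with ampicillin. The insert was introduced by restriction enzyme cloning, and a forward primer in the CMV region is listed for reading into its 5′ end, consistent with the open reading frame sitting directly downstream of the promoter. No epitope tags, fusion partners, reporters or mutations are recorded, so the insert appears to be an untagged wild-type sequence, although the record does not explicitly confirm this.

The CMV immediate-early promoter gives strong constitutive transcription in a wide range of mammalian cell lines, making the construct suited to transient transfection experiments in which IkB alpha is overexpressed. IkB alpha is the classical inhibitor of NF-κB: it binds NF-κB dimers and retains them in the cytoplasm until signal-induced phosphorylation and degradation of the inhibitor release them. Overexpression from a plasmid of this kind is generally used to dampen NF-κB-dependent transcription, to study the regulation and turnover of the inhibitor, or as a wild-type reference alongside mutant forms, though the record itself does not state a specific intended application. No feature table or sequence annotation accompanies the entry.
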