Addgene plasmid #12333: CMV IkB alpha
Depositing lab: Inder Verma. Depositing organization: Salk Institute for Biological Studies.
Backbone
  Vector backbone: n/a (CMV promoter)
  Vector type: Mammalian Expression
Growth in bacteria
  Bacterial resistance: Ampicillin, 100 μg/mL
  Growth temperature: 37°C
  Growth strain: DH5alpha
  Copy number: High Copy
Gene/Insert
  Gene/Insert name: IkB alpha (alt names: IkBa; I kappa B alpha)
  Species: M. musculus (mouse)
  Entrez Gene: Nfkbia (a.k.a. Nfkbi)
  Cloning method: Restriction Enzyme
  Sequencing primers: 5′ CMV forward
Terms and licenses: Academic/Nonprofit Terms; Industry Terms: Not Available to Industry
How to cite: CMV IkB alpha was a gift from Inder Verma (Addgene plasmid # 12333 ; http://n2t.net/addgene:12333 ; RRID:Addgene_12333)
